>Addgene plasmid #234906 | pVS2-GhCLA | addgene full sequence | sequence record 477705 | Addgene NGS Result
ACGCTGTTTGAGGGAAAAGTAGAGAACGTATTTGTTTTTATGTTCAGGCGGTTCTTGTGTGTCAACAAAG
ATGGACATTGTTACTCAAGGAAGCACGATGAGCTTTATTATTACGGACGAGTGGACTTAGATTCTGTGAG
TAAGGTTACCGAATTGGCCAGTTAACGCTAGCGAATCGAGACCGCCCTTTGTGCATCTTCATTTCCTGCC
ATTATCAACTGGGGTGCAGCTTCAGATCCTAAAAAATCCACTCCTTTTGCTTCTCATTTTCTTGGTGGAT
CAGATCTGGTTTTGCAGCCATTGAAGAAGCTCAATCAGGTCAAGAAAAGGCCAGGTGGGGTTTATGCATC
ACTATCAGAAGGAGCTGAATATCACTCCCAAAGACCAGCAACGCCTCTCTTGGACACTATAAACTATCCA
ATTCATATGAAAAATCTCTCTGTCAAGGAACTGAAACAACTATCTGAAGAACTGCGGTCTGATGTGATTT
TCAATGTTTCAAAAACTGGGGGTCACTTGGGTTCAAGCCTTGGTGTGGTTGAACTCACTGTGGCTCTTCA
TTATGTCTTCAATGCCCCTAGAGACAAGATATTGTGGGATGTTGGTCATCAGTCTTACCCTCACAAAATC
TTGACTGGGAGAAGACATAAGATGCATACCATGAGGCAAACTAATGGATTGGCCGGATTCACGAAACGGT
CGGAGAGTGAATACGATTGCTTCGGGACTGGTCACAGTTCAACCACAATCTCTGCAGGCTTAGCCGCAAC
GGTGTTAATGGTCTCAACTAGTCTGCAGGCATGCCATTCGAGGCCCGGGCATGTCCCGAAGACATTAAAC
TACGGTTCTTTAAGTAGATCCGTGTCTGAAGTTTTAGGTTCAATTTAAACCTACGAGATTGACATTCTCG
ACTGATCTTGATTGATCGGTAAGTCTTTTGTAATTTAATTTTCTTTTTGATTTTATTTTAAATTGTTATC
TGTTTCTGTGTATAGACTGTTTGAGATCGGCGTTTGGCCGACTCATTGTCTTACCATAGGGGAACGGACT
TTGTTTGTGTTGTTATTTTATTTGTATTTTATTAAAATTCTCAACGATCTGAAAAAGCCTCGCGGCTAAG
AGATTGTTGGGGGGTGAGTAAGTACTTTTAAAGTGATGATGGTTACAAAGGCAAAAGGGGTAAAACCCCT
CGCCTACGTAAGCGTTATTACGCCCGTCTGTACTTATATCAGTACACTGACGAGTCCCTAAAGGACGAAA
CGGGAGAACGCTAGCCACCACCACCACCACCACGTGTGAATTACAGGTGACCAGCTCGAATTTCCCCGAT
CGTTCAAACATTTGGCAATAAAGTTTCTTAAGATTGAATCCTGTTGCCGGTCTTGCGATGATTATCATAT
AATTTCTGTTGAATTACGTTAAGCATGTAATAATTAACATGTAATGCATGACGTTATTTATGAGATGGGT
TTTTATGATTAGAGTCCCGCAATTATACATTTAATACGCGATAGAAAACAAAATATAGCGCGCAAACTAG
GATAAATTATCGCGCGCGGTGTCATCTATGTTACTAGATCGGGAATTGGTCATAGCTGTTTCCTGGGATC
CAAACTATCAGTGTTTGACAGGATATATTGGCGGGTAAACCTAAGAGAAAAGAGCGTTTATTAGAATAAT
CGGATATTTAAAAGGGCGTGAAAAGGTTTATCCGTTCGTCCATTTGTATGTGCATGCCAACCACAGGGTT
CCCCAGATCTGGCGCCGGCCAGCGAGACGAGCAAGATTGGCCGCCGCCCGAAACGATCCGACAGCGCGCC
CAGCACAGGTGCGCAGGCAAATTGCACCAACGCATACAGCGCCAGCAGAATGCCATAGTGGGCGGTGACG
TCGTTCGAGTGAACCAGATCGCGCAGGAGGCCCGGCAGCACCGGCATAATCAGGCCGATGCCGACAGCGT
CGAGCGCGACAGTGCTCAGAATTACGATCAGGGGTATGTTGGGTTTCACGTCTGGCCTCCGGACCAGCCT
CCGCTGGTCCGATTGAACGCGCGGATTCTTTATCACTGATAAGTTGGTGGACATATTATGTTTATCAGTG
ATAAAGTGTCAAGCATGACAAAGTTGCAGCCGAATACAGTGATCCGTGCCGCCCTGGACCTGTTGAACGA
GGTCGGCGTAGACGGTCTGACGACACGCAAACTGGCGGAACGGTTGGGGGTTCAGCAGCCGGCGCTTTAC
TGGCACTTCAGGAACAAGCGGGCGCTGCTCGACGCACTGGCCGAAGCCATGCTGGCGGAGAATCATACGC
ATTCGGTGCCGAGAGCCGACGACGACTGGCGCTCATTTCTGATCGGGAATGCCCGCAGCTTCAGGCAGGC
GCTGCTCGCCTACCGCGATGGCGCGCGCATCCATGCCGGCACGCGACCGGGCGCACCGCAGATGGAAACG
GCCGACGCGCAGCTTCGCTTCCTCTGCGAGGCGGGTTTTTCGGCCGGGGACGCCGTCAATGCGCTGATGA
CAATCAGCTACTTCACTGTTGGGGCCGTGCTTGAGGAGCAGGCCGGCGACAGCGATGCCGGCGAGCGCGG
CGGCACCGTTGAACAGGCTCCGCTCTCGCCGCTGTTGCGGGCCGCGATAGACGCCTTCGACGAAGCCGGT
CCGGACGCAGCGTTCGAGCAGGGACTCGCGGTGATTGTCGATGGATTGGCGAAAAGGAGGCTCGTTGTCA
GGAACGTTGAAGGACCGAGAAAGGGTGACGATTGATCAGGACCGCTGCCGGAGCGCAACCCACTCACTAC
AGCAGAGCCATGTAGACAACATCCCCTCCCCCTTTCCACCGCGTCAGACGCCCGTAGCAGCCCGCTACGG
GCTTTTTCATGCCCTGCCCTAGCGTCCAAGCCTCACGGCCGCGCTCGGCCTCTCTGGCGGCCTTCTGGCG
CTCTTCCGCTTCCTCGCTCACTGACTCGCTGCGCTCGGTCGTTCGGCTGCGGCGAGCGGTATCAGCTCAC
TCAAAGGCGGTAATACGGTTATCCACAGAATCAGGGGATAACGCAGGAAAGAACATGTGAGCAAAAGGCC
AGCAAAAGGCCAGGAACCGTAAAAAGGCCGCGTTGCTGGCGTTTTTCCATAGGCTCCGCCCCCCTGACGA
GCATCACAAAAATCGACGCTCAAGTCAGAGGTGGCGAAACCCGACAGGACTATAAAGATACCAGGCGTTT
CCCCCTGGAAGCTCCCTCGTGCGCTCTCCTGTTCCGACCCTGCCGCTTACCGGATACCTGTCCGCCTTTC
TCCCTTCGGGAAGCGTGGCGCTTTTCCGCTGCATAACCCTGCTTCGGGGTCATTATAGCGATTTTTTCGG
TATATCCATCCTTTTTCGCACGATATACAGGATTTTGCCAAAGGGTTCGTGTAGACTTTCCTTGGTGTAT
CCAACGGCGTCAGCCGGGCAGGATAGGTGAAGTAGGCCCACCCGCGAGCGGGTGTTCCTTCTTCACTGTC
CCTTATTCGCACCTGGCGGTGCTCAACGGGAATCCTGCTCTGCGAGGCTGGCCGGCTACCGCCGGCGTAA
CAGATGAGGGCAAGCGGATGGCTGATGAAACCAAGCCAACCAGGAAGGGCAGCCCACCTATCAAGGTGTA
CTGCCTTCCAGACGAACGAAGAGCGATTGAGGAAAAGGCGGCGGCGGCCGGCATGAGCCTGTCGGCCTAC
CTGCTGGCCGTCGGCCAGGGCTACAAAATCACGGGCGTCGTGGACTATGAGCACGTCCGCGAGCTGGCCC
GCATCAATGGCGACCTGGGCCGCCTGGGCGGCCTGCTGAAACTCTGGCTCACCGACGACCCGCGCACGGC
GCGGTTCGGTGATGCCACGATCCTCGCCCTGCTGGCGAAGATCGAAGAGAAGCAGGACGAGCTTGGCAAG
GTCATGATGGGCGTGGTCCGCCCGAGGGCAGAGCCATGACTTTTTTAGCCGCTAAAACGGCCGGGGGGTG
CGCGTGATTGCCAAGCACGTCCCCATGCGCTCCATCAAGAAGAGCGACTTCGCGGAGCTGGTGAAGTACA
TCACCGACGAGCAAGGCAAGACCGAGCGCCTTTCCGACGCTCACCGGGCTGGTTGCCCTCGCCGCTGGGC
TGGCGGCCGTCTATGGCCCTGCAAACGCGCCAGAAACGCCGTCGAAGCCGTGTGCGAGACACCGCGGCCG
CCGGCGTTGTGGATACCTCGCGGAAAACTTGGCCCTCACTGACAGATGAGGGGCGGACGTTGACACTTGA
GGGGCCGACTCACCCGGCGCGGCGTTGACAGATGAGGGGCAGGCTCGATTTCGGCCGGCGACGTGGAGCT
GGCCAGCCTCGCAAATCGGCGAAAACGCCTGATTTTACGCGAGTTTCCCACAGATGATGTGGACAAGCCT
GGGGATAAGTGCCCTGCGGTATTGACACTTGAGGGGCGCGACTACTGACAGATGAGGGGCGCGATCCTTG
ACACTTGAGGGGCAGAGTGCTGACAGATGAGGGGCGCACCTATTGACATTTGAGGGGCTGTCCACAGGCA
GAAAATCCAGCATTTGCAAGGGTTTCCGCCCGTTTTTCGGCCACCGCTAACCTGTCTTTTAACCTGCTTT
TAAACCAATATTTATAAACCTTGTTTTTAACCAGGGCTGCGCCCTGTGCGCGTGACCGCGCACGCCGAAG
GGGGGTGCCCCCCCTTCTCGAACCCTCCCGGCCCGCTAACGCGGGCCTCCCATCCCCCCAGGGGCTGCGC
CCCTCGGCCGCGAACGGCCTCACCCCAAAAATGGCAGCGCTGGCAGTCCTTGCCATTGCCGGGATCGGGG
CAGTAACGGGATGGGCGATCAGCCCGAGCGCGACGCCCGGAAGCATTGACGTGCCGCAGGTGCTGGCATC
GACATTCAGCGACCAGGTGCCGGGCAGTGAGGGCGGCGGCCTGGGTGGCGGCCTGCCCTTCACTTCGGCC
GTCGGGGCATTCACGGACTTCATGGCGGGGCCGGCAATTTTTACCTTGGGCATTCTTGGCATAGTGGTCG
CGGGTGCCGTGCTCGTGTTCGGGGGTGCGATAAACCCAGCGAACCATTTGAGGTGATAGGTAAGATTATA
CCGAGGTATGAAAACGAGAATTGGACCTTTACAGAATTACTCTATGAAGCGCCATATTTAAAAAGCTACC
AAGACGAAGAGGATGAAGAGGATGAGGAGGCAGATTGCCTTGAATATATTGACAATACTGATAAGATAAT
ATATCTTTTATATAGAAGATATCGCCGTATGTAAGGATTTCAGGGGGCAAGGCATAGGCAGCGCGCTTAT
CAATATATCTATAGAATGGGCAAAGCATAAAAACTTGCATGGACTAATGCTTGAAACCCAGGACAATAAC
CTTATAGCTTGTAAATTCTATCATAATTGGGTAATGACTCCAACTTATTGATAGTGTTTTATGTTCAGAT
AATGCCCGATGACTTTGTCATGCAGCTCCACCGATTTTGAGAACGACAGCGACTTCCGTCCCAGCCGTGC
CAGGTGCTGCCTCAGATTCAGGTTATGCCGCTCAATTCGCTGCGTATATCGCTTGCTGATTACGTGCAGC
TTTCCCTTCAGGCGGGATTCATACAGCGGCCAGCCATCCGTCATCCATATCACCACGTCAAAGGGTGACA
GCAGGCTCATAAGACGCCCCAGCGTCGCCATAGTGCGTTCACCGAATACGTGCGCAACAACCGTCTTCCG
GAGACTGTCATACGCGTAAAACAGCCAGCGCTGGCGCGATTTAGCCCCGACATAGCCCCACTGTTCGTCC
ATTTCCGCGCAGACGATGACGTCACTGCCCGGCTGTATGCGCGAGGTTACCGACTGCGGCCTGAGTTTTT
TAAGTGACGTAAAATCGTGTTGAGGCCAACGCCCATAATGCGGGCTGTTGCCCGGCATCCAACGCCATTC
ATGGCCATATCAATGATTTTCTGGTGCGTACCGGGTTGAGAAGCGGTGTAAGTGAACTGCAGTTGCCATG
TTTTACGGCAGTGAGAGCAGAGATAGCGCTGATGTCCGGCGGTGCTTTTGCCGTTACGCACCACCCCGTC
AGTAGCTGAACAGGAGGGACAGCTGATAGAAACAGAAGCCACTGGAGCACCTCAAAAACACCATCATACA
CTAAATCAGTAAGTTGGCAGCATCACCCATAATTGTGGTTTCAAAATCGGCTCCGTCGATACTATGTTAT
ACGCCAACTTTGAAAACAACTTTGAAAAAGCTGTTTTCTGGTATTTAAGGTTTTAGAATGCAAGGAACAG
TGAATTGGAGTTCGTCTTGTTATAATTAGCTTCTTGGGGTATCTTTAAATACTGTAGAAAAGAGGAAGGA
AATAATAAATGGCTAAAATGAGAATATCACCGGAATTGAAAAAACTGATCGAAAAATACCGCTGCGTAAA
AGATACGGAAGGAATGTCTCCTGCTAAGGTATATAAGCTGGTGGGAGAAAATGAAAACCTATATTTAAAA
ATGACGGACAGCCGGTATAAAGGGACCACCTATGATGTGGAACGGGAAAAGGACATGATGCTATGGCTGG
AAGGAAAGCTGCCTGTTCCAAAGGTCCTGCACTTTGAACGGCATGATGGCTGGAGCAATCTGCTCATGAG
TGAGGCCGATGGCGTCCTTTGCTCGGAAGAGTATGAAGATGAACAAAGCCCTGAAAAGATTATCGAGCTG
TATGCGGAGTGCATCAGGCTCTTTCACTCCATCGACATATCGGATTGTCCCTATACGAATAGCTTAGACA
GCCGCTTAGCCGAATTGGATTACTTACTGAATAACGATCTGGCCGATGTGGATTGCGAAAACTGGGAAGA
AGACACTCCATTTAAAGATCCGCGCGAGCTGTATGATTTTTTAAAGACGGAAAAGCCCGAAGAGGAACTT
GTCTTTTCCCACGGCGACCTGGGAGACAGCAACATCTTTGTGAAAGATGGCAAAGTAAGTGGCTTTATTG
ATCTTGGGAGAAGCGGCAGGGCGGACAAGTGGTATGACATTGCCTTCTGCGTCCGGTCGATCAGGGAGGA
TATCGGGGAAGAACAGTATGTCGAGCTATTTTTTGACTTACTGGGGATCAAGCCTGATTGGGAGAAAATA
AAATATTATATTTTACTGGATGAATTGTTTTAGTACCTAGATGTGGCGCAACGATGCCGGCGACAAGCAG
GAGCGCACCGACTTCTTCCGCATCAAGTGTTTTGGCTCTCAGGCCGAGGCCCACGGCAAGTATTTGGGCA
AGGGGTCGCTGGTATTCGTGCAGGGCAAGATTCGGAATACCAAGTACGAGAAGGACGGCCAGACGGTCTA
CGGGACCGACTTCATTGCCGATAAGGTGGATTATCTGGACACCAAGGCACCAGGCGGGTCAAATCAGGAA
TAAGGGCACATTGCCCCGGCGTGAGTCGGGGCAATCCCGCAAGGAGGGTGAATGAATCGGACGTTTGACC
GGAAGACATACAGGCAAGAACTGATCGACGCGGGGTTTTCCGCCGAGGATGCCGAAACCATCGCAAGCCG
CACCGTCATGCGTGCGCCCCGCGAAACCTTCCAGTCCGTCGGCTCGATGGTCCAGCAAGCTACGGCCAAG
ATCGAGCGCGACAGCGTGCAACTGGCTCCCCCTGCCCTGCCCGCGCCATCGGCCGCCGTGGAGCGTTCGC
GTCGTCTCGAACAGGAGGCGGCAGGTTTGGCGAAGTCGATGACCATCGACACGCGAGGAACTATGACGAC
CAAGAAGCGAAAAACCGCCGGCGAGGACCTGGCAAAACAGGTCAGCGAGGCCAAGCAGGCCGCGTTGCTG
AAACACACGAAGCAGCAGATCAAGGAAATGCAGCTTTCCTTGTTCGATATTGCGCCGTGGCCGGACACGA
TGCGAGCGATGCCAAACGACACGGCCCGCTCTGCCCTGTTCACCACGCGCAACAAGAAAATCCCGCGCGA
GGCGCTGCAAAACAAGGTCATTTTCCACGTCAACAAGGACGTGAAGATCACCTACACCGGCGTCGAGCTG
CGGGCCGACGATGACGAACTGGTGTGGCAGCAGGTGTTGGAGTACGCGAAGCGCACCCCTATCGGCGAGC
CGATCACCTTCACGTTCTACGAGCTTTGCCAGGACCTGGGCTGGTCGATCAATGGCCGGTATTACACGAA
GGCCGAGGAATGCCTGTCGCGCCTACAGGCGACGGCGATGGGCTTCACGTCCGACCGCGTTGGGCACCTG
GAATCGGTGTCGCTGCTGCACCGCTTCCGCGTCCTGGACCGTGGCAAGAAAACGTCCCGTTGCCAGGTCC
TGATCGACGAGGAAATCGTCGTGCTGTTTGCTGGCGACCACTACACGAAATTCATATGGGAGAAGTACCG
CAAGCTGTCGCCGACGGCCCGACGGATGTTCGACTATTTCAGCTCGCACCGGGAGCCGTACCCGCTCAAG
CTGGAAACCTTCCGCCTCATGTGCGGATCGGATTCCACCCGCGTGAAGAAGTGGCGCGAGCAGGTCGGCG
AAGCCTGCGAAGAGTTGCGAGGCAGCGGCCTGGTGGAACACGCCTGGGTCAATGATGACCTGGTGCATTG
CAAACGCTAGGGCCTTGTGGGGTCAGTTCCGGCTGGGGGTTCAGCAGCCAGCGCTTTACTGGCATTTCAG
GAACAAGCGGGCACTGCTCGACGCACTTGCTTCGCTCAGTATCGCTCGGGACGCACGGCGCGCTCTACGA
ACTGCCGATAAACAGAGGATTAAAATTGACAATTGTGATTAAGGCTCAGATTCGACGGCTTGGAGCGGCC
GACGTGCAGGATTTCCGCGAGATCCGATTGTCGGCCCTGAAGAAAGCTCCAGAGATGTTCGGGTCCGTTT
ACGAGCACGAGGAGAAAAAGCCCATGGAGGCGTTCGCTGAACGGTTGCGAGATGCCGTGGCATTCGGCGC
CTACATCGACGGCGAGATCATTGGGCTGTCGGTCTTCAAACAGGAGGACGGCCCCAAGGACGCTCACAAG
GCGCATCTGTCCGGCGTTTTCGTGGAGCCCGAACAGCGAGGCCGAGGGGTCGCCGGTATGCTGCTGCGGG
CGTTGCCGGCGGGTTTATTGCTCGTGATGATCGTCCGACAGATTCCAACGGGAATCTGGTGGATGCGCAT
CTTCATCCTCGGCGCACTTAATATTTCGCTATTCTGGAGCTTGTTGTTTATTTCGGTCTACCGCCTGCCG
GGCGGGGTCGCGGCGACGGTAGGCGCTGTGCAGCCGCTGATGGTCGTGTTCATCTCTGCCGCTCTGCTAG
GTAGCCCGATACGATTGATGGCGGTCCTGGGGGCTATTTGCGGAACTGCGGGCGTGGCGCTGTTGGTGTT
GACACCAAACGCAGCGCTAGATCCTGTCGGCGTCGCAGCGGGCCTGGCGGGGGCGGTTTCCATGGCGTTC
GGAACCGTGCTGACCCGCAAGTGGCAACCTCCCGTGCCTCTGCTCACCTTTACCGCCTGGCAACTGGCGG
CCGGAGGACTTCTGCTCGTTCCAGTAGCTTTAGTGTTTGATCCGCCAATCCCGATGCCTACAGGAACCAA
TGTTCTCGGCCTGGCGTGGCTCGGCCTGATCGGAGCGGGTTTAACCTACTTCCTTTGGTTCCGGGGGATC
TCGCGACTCGAACCTACAGTTGTTTCCTTACTGGGCTTTCTCAGCCCCAGATCTGGGGTCGATCAGCCGG
GGATGCATCAGGCCGACAGTCGGAACTTCGGGTCCCCGACCTGTACCATTCGGTGAGCAATGGATAGGGG
AGTTGATATCGTCAACGTTCACTTCTAAAGAAATAGCGCCACTCAGCTTCCTCAGCGGCTTTATCCAGCG
ATTTCCTATTATGTCGGCATAGTTCTCAAGATCGACAGCCTGTCACGGTTAAGCGAGAAATGAATAAGAA
GGCTGATAATTCGGATCTCTGCGAGGGAGATGATATTTGATCACAGGCAGCAACGCTCTGTCATCGTTAC
AATCAACATGCTACCCTCCGCGAGATCATCCGTGTTTCAAACCCGGCAGCTTAGTTGCCGTTCTTCCGAA
TAGCATCGGTAACATGAGCAAAGTCTGCCGCCTTACAACGGCTCTCCCGCTGACGCCGTCCCGGACTGAT
GGGCTGCCTGTATCGAGTGGTGATTTTGTGCCGAGCTGCCGGTCGGGGAGCTGTTGGCTGGCTGGTGGCA
GGATATATTGTGGTGTAAACAAATTGACGCTTAGACAACTTAATAACACATTGCGGACGTTTTTAATGTA
CTGGGGTGGTTTTTCTTTTCACCAGTGAGACGGGCAACAGCTGATTGCCCTTCACCGCCTGGCCCTGAGA
GAGTTGCAGCAAGCGGTCCACGCTGGTTTGCCCCAGCAGGCGAAAATCCTGTTTGATGGTGGTTCCGAAA
TCGGCAAAATCCCTTATAAATCAAAAGAATAGCCCGAGATAGGGT
[37 nt withheld, positions 10476-10512]
AAAGAACGTGGACTCCAACGTCAAAGG
[141 nt withheld, positions 10540-10680]
G
[44 nt withheld, positions 10682-10725]
CATTCAGGCTGCGCAACTGTTGGGAAGGGCGATCGGTGCGGGCCTCTTCGCTATTACGCCAGCTGGCGAA
AGGGGGATGTGCTGCAAGGCGATTAAGTTGGGTAACGCCAGGGTTTTCCCAGTCACGACGTTGTAAAACG
ACGGCCAGTGAATTCCCGATCTAGTAACATAGATGACACCGCGCGCGATAATTTATCCTAGTTTGCGCGC
TATATTTTGTTTTCTATCGCGTATTAAATGTATAATTGCGGGACTCTAATCATAAAAACCCATCTCATAA
ATAACGTCATGCATTACATGTTAATTATTACATGCTTAACGTAATTCAACAGAAATTATATGATAATCAT
CGCAAGACCGGCAACAGGATTCAATCTTAAGAAACTTTATTGCCAAATGTTTGAACGATCGGGGAAATTC
GAGGGGCCCGTTTCGTCCTTTAGGGACTCGTCAGTGTACTGATATAAGTACAGACGGGCGTAATAACGCT
TACGTAGGCGAGGGGTTTTACCCCTTTTGCCTTTGTAACCATCATCACTTTAAAAGTACTTACTCACCCC
CCAATAATCTCTTAGCCTCGAGGCCTTTTCAGATCATTGAGAATTTTAATAAAATACAAATAAAATAACA
ACACAAACAAAGTCCGTTCCCCTATGGTAAGACAATGAGTCGGCCAAGCGCCAATCTCAAACAGTCTATA
TACAGAAACAGATAACAATATATAATAAAATCAAAAAGCAAACAAACGATCAATCCCGAAAGGAACATCA
TCTCTTAAAAATCTTTTTGGTGTCCCAAATTCTCTGTCCTCTTTGAATTTCTTCTTAGAGGTCTTCGAAT
TATGAGACTTTTTAGCTGTCGCAGACATGTTTTCAGCTTGATTTCGTCGAATTTGTTTCCAAATTTCTCG
ATTTCTTGTTTCAACACGTTTACGACACTTTTCAAGGTGACTACGGCCACAACAATTATACACATCAAAA
GTAAAATCATTGATAACAACACAGACAAACCATCCACAATTATTTTCCGCACACCTACGTGTGACACCAA
CCATGTCAGCAACTTGCTTTCGCAATTTGTTAGCATGACCGATACTACACGTCTCGTGACCAAGAACAGT
GACTTCATTCACACAACCCTTGAGTACACACGTCATATTGACAATAAATTTCTTTATGCATTAAGACGAG
TTTTTCTTATTAGACGCTCTCTTAACATCTTCACTTGACAATAATGACTTAGGTCTAGTAGTAGCTGGTC
TGTAAGGACCATCGTACTTCGCCTCAATCGTCTTCATCTCCACTTGTTTCAAAGACATGAACTCACCGAA
AACCTCTTGATCGGTAAAATCGCCTTCAATGTAATCCGAACTGTTCAGTTCTTCCACATTGAGGCGCCTA
GTCGAATCAGTAGCAACCCATATTAGCGACACTTCGATACTGAAAGGGTATGTACCGTCACAGACCGGAA
CGCCCTCAGAAATACAACCCACCTTCCAGACATCAAGTACGTTCTCCTGTGTGGAAATACTGTATTCAAC
CTTGTACTGCGCAACTGAACAGTTATCGCAAGCTCGAGCTTTGAATCTCTGAATAGTCTTTCCTCTCTTT
CTTTTCTCAGTAAGTCTCGAATCCAACAGATCGATTTGAATGAACCCAGGCGTATCTGCAGGTAGATGTG
ATGTTACAACCAATTGTACACCTACTATCTTTAGAAACGCGTAAGATTTAATCATTTTGTAATCCCTTTG
GTCAAAAACGTCTAACTTGTGTTCACTCTTCTTCCCACCAACATGATTTAGGACAGTTTCTCTTCTTCTG
TGAAAATACTTCGGCCTCTTCCTCCTACCGTCCACAAACAATTCAATGGCCCCTAGATTTGAGAATTTTG
AGACTTCGAAAGTCTTCTTCTTCAAGGTGACCAATGACTTGTCTTCCATATTACCAGTCGTAAAAGTTTG
ACACAGCTCTCTGTGCCTTCTTCCAATCAACCTTAGCCGGGTTCAATTCCTTATCGTTTTCGTCTCGGAA
TAATGTACACAGAGCTGTAAAACTCTTAATATGCTTCCATAGCGCACAAAGCGCATGAACAGAATCACCT
TTGTACAAATACCGGTCTGAAACAGACTCGGACAGTTTGGATACCACCATGTAGTTCCCAAGAGCTCTAT
TGGAATCATTCAGCGAGATGTAGATCTCGGCTAAATGTTGCACATCCTTTATACTCTTTTTCCCCAACTT
CGTCAGAACTTTTACCGGATCTGGCACGAACTCGTAACACGATGACGTCTTAAGCAAGAACTTCCCACAA
AACATTGGGACATCGTACTTAAAAATCTTGCACTCGAAATTCCACTTAGTAGCCAACTTTGGACACGGAT
CAACAAACTGCGTTCCTCTAGGAAACGCAATCAGTGAGTCATCTCCTCCATATGTAACCATGACTGCTTT
CTCCAATGGTAATTCAGACAAGAGTGCACACAGTGTTCTATCTGAATTTGCATTATAAGTATCAGCATCT
CCACTCTTTTGTTGGTACCAAATATGCGCCATCATACCATTTTGAATATCTCTCACAGTAGTTTGAGTGT
GCGACACCTCCCAAAGGAAGGCCGCCCACTCATCTAGCCCAAATAACCTGTAAATCTCCAGCTGCAGTTG
TAAATGGAAGCGATTTGCCGACTTGTCGAATTTAGACATGTCTATCTCAACAAAGTCGTAAGCCGCTTCC
GTATTTAAGAACTTCACTCGATCGTTTAAATCACTCGATGTCATTCTCGTGTTGAACACAAAATGTGGTT
GCATAGCATCCAACTTGCGTTCATTAATTTCTTTGAAAATTGGACCGAACAACGAGTTGATCAACTTCTC
GTGATACACAACAGTCTGTAGAGCTGAGTATTCAAATTGCGGTGTTAAATCAGTCTTAGGTTTCACGTCA
GATTTGATCATATACATGTAAGACGAATAGTCTATTTCATGTAACTCTCTCACATCTGCTACTACCTTAG
CCTGTACCGCTGTGCTTTGATTTCTCCACCATCTCTCCATTTGAGCTCTATTGACAATAGGATCAGCCCG
AATTTTTCCCACATCGTAGACAACAGATTTCAGCTTCTTCATCGTCTCTTCGATTAGAACTGTCGCGTGC
ACATTTTCTTGTAGATCGGGTGCCGCTTGGTTCCTTTTCTGCAATGCTAACAAACTCTCCAACTGAGTAG
TCTTCCTTTTGTCAGGCATAGCAGTACGAATAACCGGTTTCAGAAACGTTTCTTTTTCAGCAAACTTGTC
TTTCCAGTTTCCACTTTTGATCGTAACATTGTCTAATCGCAAATTGCAATCAGTCGTTGCCACCAAATAC
CCGTCTAGGCTTGAGTCTCTTAACGAATTTCCCGGAAACAAAGCGTCGTACCACATCTCCAAGTCCGTAA
TCGTACCTGAATCTGGAACGGCGCAAGGCCCTTCATGATGTCTAAAGACATCAAACCTAGACCGAAACCG
TCATAAGACCGTCTCAGTAACAAAAAATCTTGCCAAAGCCGCCTTCGTAAGCGCGGCACTTTCCCTGATC
TCTTTGCTTACATCGTCCTCTTTCACAGTTTCATACACAAGTGATTGTGTGTGACGCGACAACGCCACGA
TTAAGTACTCCCGACCTCTAGCGATTGAGTCATCCGTAGGTTTCGTCCTGACTAGGACTACATCTTTGAA
TGTCTCTCCTTGCGACTCGTGTACTGTACTCACTTTAGCTGCCACTTTCCTCAATGCCAACAAATTTACC
AACTCCTTCTTCTCAGACTGAAGGAAAGTTATGTACTGAGCACCAGGCTTCAAAGAAACCTGTTCTTTAG
ACACAATCTTCCTCACCGTCATCGAATTAGCAGTCGCGTTATGTGTTCTGACATCTCCAGTATAGTACTT
GTTCAATACGGCAGCCACATCTGCTGGACTTCTGTAAGTTTCTCTTTTTTCTGTAACAATGTCAAACTTT
CCGACCAGACTAGAAAACCTCAAATCAACTTGAGATACCCTAGGCTTGAAAGAAATTTGATTCTGATCTC
CTTGACAGATACATCGTTTAGCACCAGCTATCTGAGCGCAAAAGTACACCATACCAGCATGGGCCATGAG
AGCTTCATCGAAATGCAACACGTCTCCGGTTAAAGAACCATCAACACAATGCATCAAAAAAGAATCAACC
GTCTTCACTCTCCTTTTCAATTTGCATGGAAAACCTTTGCTCGCGAATCTCTCGATCAAGTCGTCGGTTG
CTGCTCTCCCAGTAGAGAGAACCACATCGACACAAGGATTAGCTGAGTTGACAATCATTGTCGACTTACC
ACAACCAGGTACACCGTCAACTAATTCAAAAGAACAGTTAACTGGTCCTAGATCCAGGGCACTTAAATTG
TCCAAGATCAACCTGTTATTGCAAAGATACGTCTGATCGCAAACTATGACATAATCACTCATCCTTTCGA
CCGCGAAGTCGTTGACCAACATACCTCGTTCCCAAACAGCCACTTCTAAGTATCCCGACCAATCATCCAT
ACGTTTGTCTGGTTGGAACACATAAGCATGTTCAGTGACCACTGGACGTATGCACCAGTTCTTCATCTCC
ACATCCCACACTCCCAGTCCGTGCGGGTAATTCTGACCTCCAGTTCGAATAACTCCTCTCGAATAGTCAC
GATACAGAGACATAATTTCATCATTTTGAGCGACTCTCTCCGCATCTAAGTAGTACAGAAACTCTCTTCT
AGCGTCCACAGAATCGTCTCCACTGACAACCGGCCTTTTTGGTAATCTCTCACCTCCCATCACTTGGAAG
TAATCGACACGTTTGACCGTTTTTCCTTTGCTGACCAAAGGTTTGACAGCTGGCAACACGTTCTCAAATC
CTGGTGGCGTTAAAGGTTTACACAACACCTTTGTACCGCTTGTTTCCCCTCTTTCACATTCAGCTGAAAA
GGCTGAAACAACCTCGTCAATTTCTGCTTCAGTGTCAATAAGACCACTCAGAAACTGCTCCATGATCTCC
TCATCGTCTACCTTTCTTGAAACTCCAACTCTAGCTTGGGTCAGCACGTTACTGTCTTCCAACAACAGAC
CCAGTCCGCTTCGAGATGAACCGACCACCGATGGTGGAGAAGTTCTCACCGAACTGCCAGAATAGTTAGA
GAATTTTGCACTTAGAAACTCGTCAGCGATTTCTTTCTTCTGCTGCAATAGCTTATCAGACTTGGCTTTT
ACCTCGGATAAATCTGGTAAAACCGTCTCACCGGACTCAGATGCCGAATACAGACTGCTAAAGAAATCGT
TGATTTCATAATAGCGGCACGGATTCTCAACGTCTAAGACATGGGCCCCCCGTTTGATATCAAACATATC
ACATAGTTTTTTCACCAGTCCATCTCGGATGTCTCGACGCATAAGCGTGATTCCTCCAATGGCATACACA
ACACTCAGAAATACTATCACCTTGGTTTTGTGCGAGTTCTCGTAACATAGTTCTGGACCATTTGGTGTGT
CCTTCGCCCAGGTTAGTACCTTCTTTGGATAGAATCCAATTAGAGTACCAACCATGCCAACGAATCCGCC
GACTGCGATCTTGTTAGCAAACTGCTTCCACAGTTTTCTTGATATTAAACCCAGCACATCAGTCAATGAC
GTGATAGGTTTCGTCTCAGTCAGAATTGCTTCACGCAACTCCCTCATGACAGGTCGCGCCACTTGTTCCT
TCACTAGCAAAGTTTGAGCCAACAACTGTAAATCTCGAGAATCTACACTTTGCTTGTTCTTCACGGCCGC
CCCGTTTATGAATAAGACCCAATTATTTGAACTCAAGTATGATTTAACATTGCTTATGGTCAGCTGCTGG
TCAGATAACCTAGCTATGTAATCCAAACACTTGTCCATGAATTGTTTCTCTACAAACAGGTCTTTCTTGA
CCAACTCTCGCGTTGATTCGACCAGATCGAAAATTGGGACAACAACCATGTTTTCCCATCTACTGATATA
TATTCTTCGGTAGTACTCTTGCGATGATAGCGACCTCCTCGGAACTCCAGCTATCCTGTAGATCGAAAAA
AGCATTGTGTCTCCTCTCACCTGCCACGGTTCGAAGTAGAACACATTCCCTTGGTAACTCACTGGCTTCC
CCAGTAGATACTTCTTGTACTCTTCCCAGTCATGAATGTAAGAAAAGGAAGGATCTTTCTCAAAACCGAA
ATAGATCTTCCCGTTCTTCTTCATGTAGTAACCGTCAACAGAAGGTAATGGACCTTCGTCCACTAACATA
CTTTCAGGAGCAAAAAGCATAGCAGCATGAACCACTTTAGTTTTCTTCTCAACCATAGTAGCCATCAAGT
CTTTCAACTTGAAGTCATACAGGCTGTGAAGAGCTATCGCATACTGCGCGCCTTTCTTCTTACCATCAGA
AAAACCCCTACATGTACAACCCTGATATGTATTATTGCACCTAACCGCGTTAGGCGCAGCAATATTTTCA
CGAAATTGGTCATACATCCACAGCTCATTCTCCGACATCTGTCTCTTACCACTTCTAGCTTGATCACCAA
TAGCAGTAAGAAATATCTGTCGAGAAATTTCTCTCTGATCATCCCGAATATCTAGATTTGGACAACAGGA
ATGAATCCTTTTCTCACCTCTAGTTACCCAAAACGACCATTGACCACCGATGTCATCCACCTCTTGCAGA
GCAGGAACTCTATCTAAAAGCAATAACGCTTGTAGTTTTCGCTCAGCAGCCGCAAACCCATGAACCATGT
TTTTGTCGTCTTTAAACACGATATTGAATTCAGGATAAATTTCCATCAACTTGTTCTGTTCCTTCTGAGA
AAGAACTTCATGAACAATCACTGGATCTTTAGTCTTTCTTTCTCTAATCATGTCATCGACTTTATCAACA
ACAACTCTTTGCATCATTTGCCCGATCTCACAATCAGGTTTAGTCAGCATCAAGTCAAAGAAATGACTCC
TCTGCTCAGCAGACATCTCGTCCACATTGAGCAATTGAGACAACTTGAAGTTACCGTTCGCCATTGTATC
TGTATGTATTTTTACAAAGTATCAAAGAAAAGGTTTTAGGCACACCAGTCACTTTCCCCCACTCGGTACT
AAGCTGGATAGATTAAACCAAAAAGAAAAACAAAATAAAACTGTAGGTGATAAGTACGTTCTACCGCGTT
CTCACCAAAATCCAATTAGCACGTTCTACCGCGTTCAAAGGATTGAAATGTTTTATCCTCTCCAAATGAA
ATGAACTTCCTTATATAGAGGAAGGGTCTTGCGAAGGATAGTGGGATTGTGCGTCATCCCTTACGTCAGT
GGAGATATCACATCAATCCACTTGCTTTGAAGACGTGGTTGGAACGTCTTCTTTTTCCACGATGTTCCTC
GTGGGTGGGGGTCCATCTTTGGGACCACTGTCGGTAGAGGCATCTTGAACGATAGCCTTTCCTTTATCGC
AATGATGGCATTTGTAGAAGCCATCTTCCTTTTCTACTGTCCTTTCGATGAAGTGACAGATAGCTGGGCA
ATGGAATCCGAGGAGGTTTCCCGATATTACCCTTTGTTGAAAAGTCTCAATAGCCCTCTGGTCTTCTGAG
ACTGTATCTTTGATATTCTTGGAGTAGACGAGAGTGTCGTGCTCCACCATGTTGACCATCACATCAATCC
ACTTGCTTTGAAGACGTGGTTGGAACGTCTTCTTTTTCCACGATGTTCCTCGTGGGTGGGGGTCCATCTT
TGGGACCACTGTCGGTAGAGGCATCTTGAACGATAGCCTTTCCTTTATCGCAATGATGGCATTTGTAGAA
GCCATCTTCCTTTTCTACTGTCCTTTCGATGAAGTGACAGATAGCTGGGCAATGGAATCCGAGGAGGTTT
CCCGATATTACCCTTTGTTGAAAAGTCTCAATAGCCCTCTGGTCTTCTGAGACTGTATCTTTGATATTCT
TGGAGTAGACGAGAGTGTCGTGCTCCACCATGTTGACCTGCAGGCATGCGCAAATTTAAAGCGCTGATAT
CGATCGCGCGCAGATCTGTCATGATGATCATTGCAATTGGATCCATCTCCACTGACGTAAGGGATGACGC
ACAATCCCACTATCCTTCGCAAGACCCTTCCTCTATATAAGGAAGTTCATTTCATTTGGAGAGGATAAAA
CATTGCACCTATGGTGTTGCCCTGGCTGGGGTATGTCAGTGATCGCAGTAGAATGTACTAATTGACAAGT
TGGAGAATACGGTAGAACGTCCTTATCCAACACAGCCTTTATCCCTCTCCCTGACGAGGTTTTTGTCAGT
GTAATATTTCTTTTTGAACTATCCAGCTTAGTACCGTACGGGAAAGTGACTGGTGTGCTTATCTTTGAAA
TGTTACTTTGGGTTTCGGTTCTTTAGGTTAGTAAGAAAGCACTTGTCTTCTCATACAAAGGAAAACCTGA
GACGTATCGCTTACGAAAGTAGCAATGAAAGAAAGGTGGTGGTTTTAATCGCTACCGCAAAAACGATGGG
GTCGTTTTAATTAACTTCTCCTACGCAAGCGTCTAAACGGACGTTGGGGTTTTGCTAGTTTCTTTAGAGA
AAACTAGCTAAGTCTTTAATGTTATCATTAGAGATGGCATAAATATAATACTTGTGTCTGCTGATAAGAT
CATTTTAATTTGGACGATTAGACTTGTTGAACTACAGGTTACTGAATCACTTGCGCTAATCAACATGGGA
GATATGTACGATGAATCATTTGACAAGTCGGGCGGTCCTGCTGACTTGATGGACGATTCTTGGGTGGAAT
CAGTTTCGTGGAAAGATCTGTTGAAGAAGTTACACAGCATAAAATTTGCACTACAGTCTGGTAGAGATGA
GATCACTGGGTTACTAGCGGCACTGAATAGACAGTGTCCTTATTCACCATATGAGCAGTTTCCAGATAAG
AAGGTGTATTTCCTTTTAGACTCACGGGCTAACAGTGCTCTTGGTGTGATTCAGAACGCTTCAGCGTTCA
AGAGACGAGCTGATGAGAAGAATGCAGTGGCGGGTGTTACAAATATTCCTGCGAATCCAAACACAACGGT
TACGACGAACCAAGGGAGTACTACTACTACCAAGGCGAACACTGGCTCGACTTTGGAAGAAGACTTGTAC
ACTTATTACAAATTCGATGATGCCTCTACAGCTTTCCACAAATCTCTAACTTCGTTAGAGAACATGGAGT
TGAAGAGTTATTACCGAAGGAACTTTGAGAAAGTATTCGGGATTAAGTTTGGTGGAGCAGCTGCTAGTTC
ATCTGCACCGCCTCCAGCGAGTGGAGGTCCGATACGTCCTAATCCCAAGCTTTAGGGATTTAAGGACGTG
AACTCTGTTGAGATCTCTGTGAAATTCAGAGGGTGGGTGATACCATATTCACTGATGCCATTAGCGACAT
CTAAATAGGGCTAATTGTGACTAATTTGAGGGAATTTCCTTTACCATTGACGTCAGTGTCGTTGGTAGCA
TTTGAGTTTCGCAATGCACGAATTACTTAGGAAGTGGCTTGACGACACTAATGTGTTATTGTTAGATAAT
GGTTTGGTGGTCAAGGTACGTAGTAGAGTCCCACATATTCGCACGTATGAAGTAATTGGAAAGTTGTCAG
TTTTTGATAATTCACTGGGAGATGAT
Features (pLannotate 1.2.2; 34 found; start..end, strand, type, name):
    193..774     +  CDS            DXS (fragment): DXS_ARATH - Also known as CLA1, DEF. Experimental evidence at protein level: Swiss-Prot protein existence level 1. Catalyzes the acyloin condensation reaction between C atoms 2 and 3 of pyruvate and glyceraldehyde 3-phosphate to yield 1-deoxy-D- xylulose-5-phosphate (DXP). Is a limiting enzyme for plastidic isoprenoid biosynthesis and essential for chloroplast development. From Arabidopsis thaliana (Mouse-ear cress).
   1175..1214    +  ncRNA          TLS-PK6: Accession: RF01101 - Pseudoknot of tRNA-like structure
   1210..1265    +  ncRNA          Hammerhead 3: Accession: RF00008 - Hammerhead ribozyme (type III)
   1275..1293    +  CDS            9xHis (fragment): 9xHis affinity tag
   1328..1580    +  terminator     NOS terminator: nopaline synthase terminator and poly(A) signal
   1626..1650    +  misc_feature   RB T-DNA repeat: right border repeat from nopaline C58 T-DNA
   1760..2009    -  CDS            TcR (fragment): tetracycline efflux protein; tetA; confers resistance to tetracycline
   2115..2765    +  CDS            TetR: tetracycline resistance regulatory protein; tetR
   3124..3314    -  rep_origin     ori (fragment): high-copy-number ColE1/pMB1/pBR322/pUC origin of replication
   3446..3555    +  oriT           oriT: incP origin of transfer
   3588..3959    +  CDS            traJ: oriT-recognizing protein; traJ
   4096..4727    +  rep_origin     oriV: incP origin of replication
   4791..5066    +  CDS            klaC (fragment): KLAC_ECOLX - Also known as telB. Protein predicted: Swiss-Prot protein existence level 4. Belongs to the kla operon, which is associated with cryptic tellurite resistance, and IncW plasmid fertility inhibition. From Escherichia coli.
   5069..5263    +  CDS            satA (fragment): STA_BACSU - Also known as yyaR. Experimental evidence at protein level: Swiss-Prot protein existence level 1. Involved in resistance to streptothricin, a broad-spectrum antibiotic produced by streptomycetes. Detoxifies streptothricin via acetylation of the beta amino group of the first beta-lysyl moiety of streptothricin. From Bacillus subtilis (strain 168).
   5262..5411    +  CDS            satA (fragment): STA_BACSU - Also known as yyaR. Experimental evidence at protein level: Swiss-Prot protein existence level 1. Involved in resistance to streptothricin, a broad-spectrum antibiotic produced by streptomycetes. Detoxifies streptothricin via acetylation of the beta amino group of the first beta-lysyl moiety of streptothricin. From Bacillus subtilis (strain 168).
   5420..6187    -  mobile_element IS1: prokaryotic transposable element IS1
   6379..7173    +  CDS            KanR: aminoglycoside phosphotransferase; aphA-3; confers resistance to kanamycin
   7472..8620    +  CDS            trfA: trans-acting replication protein that binds to and activates oriV
   8644..8707    +  CDS            TetR (fragment): tetracycline resistance regulatory protein; tetR
  10216..10240   +  misc_feature   LB T-DNA repeat: left border repeat from nopaline C58 T-DNA
  10294..10424   -  CDS            lacI (fragment): lac repressor; lacI; The lac repressor binds to the lac operator to inhibit transcription in E. coli. This inhibition can be relieved by adding lactose or isopropyl-β-D-thiogalactopyranoside (IPTG).
  10425..10725   -  rep_origin     M13 ori (fragment) (sequence partly withheld): M13 bacteriophage origin of replication; arrow indicates direction of (+) strand synthesis
  10723..10878   -  CDS            lacZα (fragment) (sequence partly withheld): LacZα fragment of β-galactosidase; lacZ fragment
  10883..11135   -  terminator     NOS terminator: nopaline synthase terminator and poly(A) signal
  11149..11204   -  ncRNA          Hammerhead 3: Accession: RF00008 - Hammerhead ribozyme (type III)
  11200..11239   -  ncRNA          TLS-PK6: Accession: RF01101 - Pseudoknot of tRNA-like structure
  11459..11881   -  CDS            V16K_TRVSY: Protein predicted: Swiss-Prot protein existence level 4. From Tobacco rattle virus (strain SYM).
  11909..12664   -  CDS            MVP_TRVPP: Protein inferred from homology: Swiss-Prot protein existence level 3. Transports viral genome to neighboring plant cells directly through plasmosdesmata, without any budding. The movement protein allows efficient cell to cell propagation, by bypassing the host cell wall barrier. Displays RNA-binding activity. From Tobacco rattle virus (isolate PpK20) (TRV).
  12669..17789   -  CDS            194K_TRVSY: Protein inferred from homology: Swiss-Prot protein existence level 3. [Replicase small subunit]: is a methyltransferase active in RNA capping and an RNA helicase. Methyltransferase displays a cytoplasmic capping enzyme activity. This function is necessary since all viral RNAs are synthesized in the cytoplasm, and host capping enzymes are restricted to the nucleus. Helicase region probably exhibits NTPase and RNA unwinding activities (Potential). From Tobacco rattle virus (strain SYM).
  17991..18665   -  promoter       CaMV 35S promoter (enhanced): cauliflower mosaic virus 35S promoter with a duplicated enhancer region
  18820..18865   +  promoter       35SPPDK promoter (fragment): hybrid promoter consisting of the cauliflower mosaic virus 35S enhancer fused to the maize C4PPDK basal promoter (Yoo et al., 2007)
  18864..18910   +  promoter       minimal CaMV 35S promoter: minimal 35S promoter from cauliflower mosaic virus
  19470..20081   +  CDS            CP: CAPSD_TRVPP - Experimental evidence at protein level: Swiss-Prot protein existence level 1. Capsid protein self-assembles to form rod-shaped virions about 22 nm in diameter with a central canal enclosing the viral genomic RNA. From Tobacco rattle virus (isolate PpK20) (TRV).
  20259..150     +  CDS            P40_TRVPP (fragment) (across the origin): Experimental evidence at protein level: Swiss-Prot protein existence level 1. Involved in transmission of the virus by the vector nematode Paratrichodorus pachydermus. From Tobacco rattle virus (isolate PpK20) (TRV).
