[The description below was written by a language model from this plasmid's Addgene catalogue record and pLannotate feature annotations shown in this document.]
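Description:
pVS2-GhCLA is an all-in-one tobacco rattle virus (TRV) vector for virus-induced gene silencing (VIGS) in plants. It is built on the pYL192 (TRV1) binary backbone and is about 20.4 kb. It is a low-copy plasmid selected with kanamycin through an aphA-3 KanR gene. Replication relies on the broad-host-range incP system (oriV with the trfA replication protein), and oriT/traJ transfer functions are also present. This arrangement is typical of binary vectors maintained in both E. coli and Agrobacterium. The annotation also picks up backbone remnants: partial tetA/tetR, a ColE1 ori fragment, an IS1 element, and lacZα/M13 ori fragments.

Between the nopaline-type left and right T-DNA borders lie two divergently oriented viral expression units, so both TRV genomic RNAs are delivered from a single plasmid rather than from the usual two. One unit uses an enhanced CaMV 35S promoter to transcribe TRV RNA1, which encodes the 194K replicase, the movement protein and the 16K protein. The other is headed by 35S-derived promoter sequence (annotated only as fragment and minimal elements) and carries RNA2 elements, including the coat protein and a partial P40 region. These are followed by the silencing insert. Each unit ends with the viral tRNA-like 3' structure, a hammerhead ribozyme that trims the transcript to define the viral 3' end, and a NOS terminator.

The insert is a fragment of the Gossypium hirsutum CLA gene of roughly 580 bp, annotated by homology to Arabidopsis DXS/CLA1, an enzyme of plastid isoprenoid synthesis that is essential for chloroplast development. The vector is used to silence GhCLA specifically in cotton. The record does not state the expected phenotype, although CLA1 knockdown is commonly used as a visible bleaching marker of VIGS efficiency.
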