Addgene plasmid #234906: pVS2-GhCLA
Purpose: This all-in-one vector is used to specifically silence the GhCLA gene via virus-induced gene silencing (VIGS).
Depositing lab: Guoli Song. Depositing organization: Institute of Cotton Research (ICR), CAAS. Publication: An all-in-one plant virus-based vector toolkit for streamlined gene silencing, overexpression, and genome editing. Hao Y, Yuan Z, Li Y, Zuo D, Cheng H, Wang Q, Zhang Y, Lv L, Liu J, Song G. Plant Commun. 2025 May 19:101379. doi: 10.1016/j.xplc.2025.101379. PubMed 40394900.
Backbone
  Vector backbone: pYL192 (TRV1)
  Backbone manufacturer: Liu et al Plant J. 2002 May;30(4):415-29. doi: 10.1046/j.1365-313x.2002.01297.x.
  Vector type: Plant Expression
Growth in bacteria
  Bacterial resistance: Kanamycin, 50 μg/mL
  Growth temperature: 37°C
  Growth strain: DH5alpha
  Copy number: Low Copy
Gene/Insert
  Gene/Insert name: VIGS fragement of GhCLA gene
  Species: G. hirsutum (cotton)
  Cloning method: Other
Terms and licenses: Academic/Nonprofit Terms; Industry Terms: Not Available to Industry
How to cite: pVS2-GhCLA was a gift from Guoli Song (Addgene plasmid # 234906 ; http://n2t.net/addgene:234906 ; RRID:Addgene_234906)
